Addgene plasmid #163386: pLVX-RT006-GCN4-HaloPM
Purpose: To express 4X sGCN4 module in the G-baToN system
Depositing lab: Monte Winslow. Depositing organization: Stanford University. Publication: A versatile system to record cell-cell interactions. Tang R, Murray CW, Linde IL, Kramer NJ, Lyu Z, Tsai MK, Chen LC, Cai H, Gitler AD, Engleman E, Lee W, Winslow MM. Elife. 2020 Oct 7;9. pii: 61080. doi: 10.7554/eLife.61080. PubMed 33025906.
Backbone
  Vector backbone: pLVX
  Backbone size w/o insert (bp): 8102
  Total vector size (bp): 11001
  Vector type: Mammalian Expression, Bacterial Expression, Lentiviral
  Selectable markers: Puromycin
Growth in bacteria
  Bacterial resistance: Ampicillin, 100 μg/mL
  Growth temperature: 37°C
  Growth strain: NEB Stable
  Copy number: High Copy
Gene/Insert
  Gene/Insert name: 4XGCN4-Halotag-PDGFRtm-2A-mCherry (GCN4-HaloPM)
  Species: Synthetic
  Promoter: EF1a
  Tag / fusion protein: mCherry
  Cloning method: Restriction Enzyme; 5′ cloning site BamHI (unknown if destroyed); 3′ cloning site XbaI (unknown if destroyed)
  Sequencing primers: 5′ GGTGTCGTGAGGATCTATTTCCG
Terms and licenses: Academic/Nonprofit Terms; Industry Terms: Not Available to Industry
How to cite: pLVX-RT006-GCN4-HaloPM was a gift from Monte Winslow (Addgene plasmid # 163386 ; http://n2t.net/addgene:163386 ; RRID:Addgene_163386)
