[The description below was written by a language model from this plasmid's Addgene catalogue record and pLannotate feature annotations shown in this document.]
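Description:
pLVX-RT006-GCN4-HaloPM is an HIV-1-derived lentiviral expression plasmid of about 11 kb built on the pLVX backbone, made to express the 4X sGCN4 module of the G-baToN system for recording cell-cell interactions. In bacteria it is maintained through a high-copy ColE1/pUC-type origin and selected with ampicillin via the β-lactamase gene. The region to be packaged is bounded by two HIV-1 LTR sequences, each preceded by annotated nef-derived fragments. It carries the usual cis-acting lentiviral elements: the Ψ packaging signal with an adjoining gag fragment, the Rev response element for Rev-dependent nuclear export of the genomic RNA, the cPPT/CTS, and a WPRE upstream of the 3' LTR to enhance transcript expression.

The payload is a single synthetic cassette driven by the human EF-1α promoter with its intron A. The feature table shows a short mouse immunoglobulin kappa fragment at the start of the coding region, presumably a secretion leader. It is followed by GCN4 peptide sequence, HaloTag and a PDGFRβ fragment that the insert name identifies as the transmembrane anchor. The annotation picks out only one GCN4 repeat, although the insert name specifies four copies. This arrangement should display the GCN4 epitopes and HaloTag, which binds chloroalkane ligands covalently, on the plasma membrane. According to the insert name, a 2A sequence then separates mCherry, which would be produced as a separate red fluorescent marker of expressing cells. Downstream, an EMCV IRES drives translation of puromycin N-acetyltransferase from the same transcript, allowing puromycin selection of transduced mammalian cells. The plasmid is used to generate stably expressing cells that present this surface GCN4-Halo fusion in G-baToN experiments.
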