Features (pLannotate 1.2.2; 28 found; start..end, strand, type, name):
    173..277     -  promoter       AmpR promoter: bla
    325..459     +  polyA_signal   SV40 poly(A) signal: SV40 polyadenylation signal
    626..955     +  CDS            nef (fragment): NEF_HV1BR - Experimental evidence at protein level: Swiss-Prot protein existence level 1. Extracellular Nef protein targets CD4(+) T-lymphocytes for apoptosis by interacting with CXCR4 surface receptors (PubMed:14990729). From Human immunodeficiency virus type 1 group M subtype B (isolate BRU/LAI) (HIV-1).
   1003..1260    +  LTR            5' LTR (truncated): truncated 5' long terminal repeat (LTR) from HIV-1
   1307..1432    +  misc_feature   HIV-1 Ψ: packaging signal of human immunodeficiency virus type 1
   1416..1754    +  CDS            HIV-1 gag (fragment): gag protein from human immunodeficiency virus 1; gag
   1929..2162    +  misc_feature   RRE: The Rev response element (RRE) of HIV-1 allows for Rev-dependent mRNA export from the nucleus to the cytoplasm.
   2539..2639    +  CDS            Rev (fragment): human immunodeficiency virus 1 (HIV-1) Rev protein; rev; enhances nuclear export of unspliced and incompletely spliced viral mRNAs
   2654..2769    +  misc_feature   cPPT/CTS: central polypurine tract and central termination sequence of HIV-1 (lacking the first T)
   2982..3193    +  promoter       EF-1α core promoter: core promoter for human elongation factor EF-1α
   3194..3307    +  intron         EF-1α intron A (fragment): intron upstream of the start codon of human EF-1α
   3933..4136    +  intron         EF-1α intron A: truncated intron upstream of the start codon of human EF-1α
   4182..4247    +  CDS            KV3A6_MOUSE (fragment): Experimental evidence at protein level: Swiss-Prot protein existence level 1. From Mus musculus (Mouse).
   4248..4304    +  CDS            GCN4 (fragment): GCN4_YEAST - Also known as AAS101 From Saccharomyces cerevisiae (strain ATCC 204508 / S288c) (Baker's yeast).
   4539..5429    +  CDS            HaloTag®: modified bacterial dehalogenase that forms covalent bonds with chloroalkane derivatives
   5449..5580    +  CDS            Pdgfrb (fragment): PGFRB_MOUSE - Also known as Pdgfr, Pdgfr1. Experimental evidence at protein level: Swiss-Prot protein existence level 1. Tyrosine-protein kinase that acts as cell-surface receptor for homodimeric PDGFB and PDGFD and for heterodimers formed by PDGFA and PDGFB, and plays an essential role in the regulation of embryonic development, cell proliferation, survival, differentiation, chemotaxis and migration. Plays an essential role in blood vessel development by promoting proliferation, migration and recruitment of pericytes and smooth muscle cells to endothelial cells. Plays a role in the migration
   5656..6363    +  CDS            mCherry: mCherry is a basic (constitutively fluorescent) red fluorescent protein published in 2004, derived from Discosoma sp.. It is reported to be a very rapidly-maturing monomer with low acid sensitivity.
   6492..6954    +  misc_feature   IRES: internal ribosome entry site (IRES) of the encephalomyocarditis virus (EMCV)
   6987..7584    +  CDS            PuroR (fragment): puromycin N-acetyltransferase; pac from Streptomyces alboniger; confers resistance to puromycin
   7600..8188    +  misc_feature   WPRE: woodchuck hepatitis virus posttranscriptional regulatory element
   8205..8723    +  CDS            nef (fragment): NEF_HV1BR - Experimental evidence at protein level: Swiss-Prot protein existence level 1. Extracellular Nef protein targets CD4(+) T-lymphocytes for apoptosis by interacting with CXCR4 surface receptors (PubMed:14990729). From Human immunodeficiency virus type 1 group M subtype B (isolate BRU/LAI) (HIV-1).
   8771..9028    +  LTR            5' LTR (truncated): truncated 5' long terminal repeat (LTR) from HIV-1
   9178..9200    -  protein_bind   lac operator (fragment): The lac repressor binds to the lac operator to inhibit transcription in E. coli. This inhibition can be relieved by adding lactose or isopropyl-β-D-thiogalactopyranoside (IPTG). lac repressor encoded by lacI
   9204..9234    -  promoter       lac promoter: promoter for the E. coli lac operon
   9249..9270    -  protein_bind   CAP binding site: CAP binding activates transcription in the presence of cAMP. E. coli catabolite activator protein
   9283..9375    -  CDS            lacI (fragment): lac repressor; lacI; The lac repressor binds to the lac operator to inhibit transcription in E. coli. This inhibition can be relieved by adding lactose or isopropyl-β-D-thiogalactopyranoside (IPTG).
   9558..10146   -  rep_origin     ori: high-copy-number ColE1/pMB1/pBR322/pUC origin of replication
  10317..172     -  CDS            AmpR (across the origin): β-lactamase; bla; confers resistance to ampicillin, carbenicillin, and related antibiotics
>Addgene plasmid #163386 | pLVX-RT006-GCN4-HaloPM | addgene full sequence | sequence record 321702 | Addgene NGS Result
AACTCTCAAGGATCTTACCGCTGTTGAGATCCAGTTCGATGTAACCCACTCGTGCACCCAACTGATCTTC
AGCATCTTTTACTTTCACCAGCGTTTCTGGGTGAGCAAAAACAGGAAGGCAAAATGCCGCAAAAAAGGGA
ATAAGGGCGACACGGAAATGTTGAATACTCATACTCTTCCTTTTTCAATATTATTGAAGCATTTATCAGG
GTTATTGTCTCATGAGCGGATACATATTTGAATGTATTTAGAAAAATAAACAAATAGGGGTTCCGCGCAC
ATTTCCCCGAAAAGTGCCACCTGACGTCGACGGATCGGGAGATCAACTTGTTTATTGCAGCTTATAATGG
TTACAAATAAAGCAATAGCATCACAAATTTCACAAATAAAGCATTTTTTTCACTGCATTCTAGTTGTGGT
TTGTCCAAACTCATCAATGTATCTTATCATGTCTGGATCAACTGGATAACTCAAGCTAACCAAAATCATC
CCAAACTTCCCACCCCATACCCTATTACCACTGCCAATTACCTGTGGTTTCATTTACTCTAAACCTGTGA
TTCCTCTGAATTATTTTCATTTTAAAGAAATTGTATTTGTTAAATATGTACTACAAACTTAGTAGTTGGA
AGGGCTAATTCACTCCCAAAGAAGACAAGATATCCTTGATCTGTGGATCTACCACACACAAGGCTACTTC
CCTGATTAGCAGAACTACACACCAGGGCCAGGGGTCAGATATCCACTGACCTTTGGATGGTGCTACAAGC
TAGTACCAGTTGAGCCAGATAAGGTAGAAGAGGCCAATAAAGGAGAGAACACCAGCTTGTTACACCCTGT
GAGCCTGCATGGGATGGATGACCCGGAGAGAGAAGTGTTAGAGTGGAGGTTTGACAGCCGCCTAGCATTT
CATCACGTGGCCCGAGAGCTGCATCCGGAGTACTTCAAGAACTGCTGATATCGAGCTTGCTACAAGGGAC
TTTCCGCTGGGGACTTTCCAGGGAGGCGTGGCCTGGGCGGGACTGGGGAGTGGCGAGCCCTCAGATCCTG
CATATAAGCAGCTGCTTTTTGCCTGTACTGGGTCTCTCTGGTTAGACCAGATCTGAGCCTGGGAGCTCTC
TGGCTAACTAGGGAACCCACTGCTTAAGCCTCAATAAAGCTTGCCTTGAGTGCTTCAAGTAGTGTGTGCC
CGTCTGTTGTGTGACTCTGGTAACTAGAGATCCCTCAGACCCTTTTAGTCAGTGTGGAAAATCTCTAGCA
GTGGCGCCCGAACAGGGACTTGAAAGCGAAAGGGAAACCAGAGGAGCTCTCTCGACGCAGGACTCGGCTT
GCTGAAGCGCGCACGGCAAGAGGCGAGGGGCGGCGACTGGTGAGTACGCCAAAAATTTTGACTAGCGGAG
GCTAGAAGGAGAGAGATGGGTGCGAGAGCGTCAGTATTAAGCGGGGGAGAATTAGATCGCGATGGGAAAA
AATTCGGTTAAGGCCAGGGGGAAAGAAAAAATATAAATTAAAACATATAGTATGGGCAAGCAGGGAGCTA
GAACGATTCGCAGTTAATCCTGGCCTGTTAGAAACATCAGAAGGCTGTAGACAAATACTGGGACAGCTAC
AACCATCCCTTCAGACAGGATCAGAAGAACTTAGATCATTATATAATACAGTAGCAACCCTCTATTGTGT
GCATCAAAGGATAGAGATAAAAGACACCAAGGAAGCTTTAGACAAGATAGAGGAAGAGCAAAACAAAAGT
AAGACCACCGCACAGCAAGCGGCCGGCCGCTGATCTTCAGACCTGGAGGAGGAGATATGAGGGACAATTG
GAGAAGTGAATTATATAAATATAAAGTAGTAAAAATTGAACCATTAGGAGTAGCACCCACCAAGGCAAAG
AGAAGAGTGGTGCAGAGAGAAAAAAGAGCAGTGGGAATAGGAGCTTTGTTCCTTGGGTTCTTGGGAGCAG
CAGGAAGCACTATGGGCGCAGCGTCAATGACGCTGACGGTACAGGCCAGACAATTATTGTCTGGTATAGT
GCAGCAGCAGAACAATTTGCTGAGGGCTATTGAGGCGCAACAGCATCTGTTGCAACTCACAGTCTGGGGC
ATCAAGCAGCTCCAGGCAAGAATCCTGGCTGTGGAAAGATACCTAAAGGATCAACAGCTCCTGGGGATTT
GGGGTTGCTCTGGAAAACTCATTTGCACCACTGCTGTGCCTTGGAATGCTAGTTGGAGTAATAAATCTCT
GGAACAGATTTGGAATCACACGACCTGGATGGAGTGGGACAGAGAAATTAACAATTACACAAGCTTAATA
CACTCCTTAATTGAAGAATCGCAAAACCAGCAAGAAAAGAATGAACAAGAATTATTGGAATTAGATAAAT
GGGCAAGTTTGTGGAATTGGTTTAACATAACAAATTGGCTGTGGTATATAAAATTATTCATAATGATAGT
AGGAGGCTTGGTAGGTTTAAGAATAGTTTTTGCTGTACTTTCTATAGTGAATAGAGTTAGGCAGGGATAT
TCACCATTATCGTTTCAGACCCACCTCCCAACCCCGAGGGGACCCGACAGGCCCGAAGGAATAGAAGAAG
AAGGTGGAGAGAGAGACAGAGACAGATCCATTCGATTAGTGAACGGATCTCGACGGTATCGCCTTTAAAA
GAAAAGGGGGGATTGGGGGGTACAGTGCAGGGGAAAGAATAGTAGACATAATAGCAACAGACATACAAAC
TAAAGAATTACAAAAACAAATTACAAAAATTCAAAATTTTCGGGTTTATTACAGGGACAGCAGAGATCCA
GTTTATCGATGAGTAATTCATACAAAAGGACTCGCCCCTGCCTTGGGGAATCCCAGGGACCGTCGTTAAA
CTCCCACTAACGTAGAACCCAGAGATCGCTGCGTTCCCGCCCCCTCACCCGCCCGCTCTCGTCATCACTG
AGGTGGAGAAGAGCATGCGTGAGGCTCCGGTGCCCGTCAGTGGGCAGAGCGCACATCGCCCACAGTCCCC
GAGAAGTTGGGGGGAGGGGTCGGCAATTGAACCGGTGCCTAGAGAAGGTGGCGCGGGGTAAACTGGGAAA
GTGATGTCGTGTACTGGCTCCGCCTTTTTCCCGAGGGTGGGGGAGAACCGTATATAAGTGCAGTAGTCGC
CGTGAACGTTCTTTTTCGCAACGGGTTTGCCGCCAGAACACAGGTAAGTGCCGTGTGTGGTTCCCGCGGG
CCTGGCCTCTTTACGGGTTATGGCCCTTGCGTGCCTTGAATTACTTCCACGCCCCTGGCTGCAGTACGTG
ATTCTTGATCCCGAGCTTCGGGTTGGAAGTGGGTGGGAGAGTTCGAGGCCTTGCGCTTAAGGAGCCCCTT
CGCCTCGTGCTTGAGTTGAGGCCTGGCTTGGGCGCTGGGGCCGCCGCGTGCGAATCTGGTGGCACCTTCG
CGCCTGTCTCGCTGCTTTCGATAAGTCTCTAGCCATTTAAAATTTTTGATGACCTGCTGCGACGCTTTTT
TTCTGGCAAGATAGTCTTGTAAATGCGGGCCAAGATCTGCACACTGGTATTTCGGTTTTTGGGGCCGCGG
GCGGCGACGGGGCCCGTGCGTCCCAGCGCACATGTTCGGCGAGGCGGGGCCTGCGAGCGCGGCCACCGAG
AATCGGACGGGGGTAGTCTCAAGCTGGCCGGCCTGCTCTGGTGCCTGGCCTCGCGCCGCCGTGTATCGCC
CCGCCCTGGGCGGCAAGGCTGGCCCGGTCGGCACCAGTTGCGTGAGCGGAAAGATGGCCGCTTCCCGGCC
CTGCTGCAGGGAGCTCAAAATGGAGGACGCGGCGCTCGGGAGAGCGGGCGGGTGAGTCACCCACACAAAG
GAAAAGGGCCTTTCCGTCCTCAGCCGTCGCTTCATGTGACTCCACGGAGTACCGGGCGCCGTCCAGGCAC
CTCGATTAGTTCTCGAGCTTTTGGAGTACGTCGTCTTTAGGTTGGGGGGAGGGGTTTTATGCGATGGAGT
TTCCCCACACTGAGTGGGTGGAGACTGAAGTTAGGCCAGCTTGGCACTTGATGTAATTCTCCTTGGAATT
TGCCCTTTTTGAGTTTGGATCTTGGTTCATTCTCAAGCCTCAGACAGTGGTTCAAAGTTTTTTTCTTCCA
TTTCAGGTGTCGTGAGGATCTATTTCCGGTGAATTAGGATCCGCCGCCACCATGGAGACCGATACCCTCC
TGCTGTGGGTTCTCCTGCTGTGGGTGCCTGGCTCCACCGGTGATATGGAAGAGCTCCTGTCAAAAAACTA
CCACCTTGAAAACGAAGTCGCCAGGCTTAAAAAGGGTAGCGGATCTGGGGAAGAGCTGCTGTCCAAAAAT
TACCACCTTGAGAATGAAGTCGCGAGGCTCAAAAAAGGTAGCGGAAGCGGAGAGGAGCTCCTTTCTAAAA
ATTACCATTTGGAAAATGAGGTGGCCCGGCTCAAAAAGGGCTCCGGTAGCGGGGAAGAATTGTTGAGTAA
GAACTACCACTTGGAAAACGAGGTAGCACGACTTAAAAAAGGCAGCGGATCTGGCTCCATGGCAGAAATC
GGTACTGGCTTTCCATTCGACCCCCATTATGTGGAAGTCCTGGGCGAGCGCATGCACTACGTCGATGTTG
GTCCGCGCGATGGCACCCCTGTGCTGTTCCTGCACGGTAACCCGACCTCCTCCTACGTGTGGCGCAACAT
CATCCCGCATGTTGCACCGACCCATCGCTGCATTGCTCCAGACCTGATCGGTATGGGCAAATCCGACAAA
CCAGACCTGGGTTATTTCTTCGACGACCACGTCCGCTTCATGGATGCCTTCATCGAAGCCCTGGGTCTGG
AAGAGGTCGTCCTGGTCATTCACGACTGGGGCTCCGCTCTGGGTTTCCACTGGGCCAAGCGCAATCCAGA
GCGCGTCAAAGGTATTGCATTTATGGAGTTCATCCGCCCTATCCCGACCTGGGACGAATGGCCAGAATTT
GCCCGCGAGACCTTCCAGGCCTTCCGCACCACCGACGTCGGCCGCAAGCTGATCATCGATCAGAACGTTT
TTATCGAGGGTACGCTGCCGATGGGTGTCGTCCGCCCGCTGACTGAAGTCGAGATGGACCATTACCGCGA
GCCGTTCCTGAATCCTGTTGACCGCGAGCCACTGTGGCGCTTCCCAAACGAGCTGCCAATCGCCGGTGAG
CCAGCGAACATCGTCGCGCTGGTCGAAGAATACATGGACTGGCTGCACCAGTCCCCTGTCCCGAAGCTGC
TGTTCTGGGGCACCCCAGGCGTTCTGATCCCACCGGCCGAAGCCGCTCGCCTGGCCAAAAGCCTGCCTAA
CTGCAAGGCTGTGGACATCGGCCCGGGTCTGAATCTGCTGCAAGAAGACAACCCGGACCTGATCGGCAGC
GAGATCGCGCGCTGGCTGTCGACGCTCGAGATTTCCGGCGGGTCCGGGAGCGGCCCATAGTCAGGAGGTG
ACCGTCGTGCCTCACTCCCTGCCCTTTAAGGTGGTCGTTATCTCAGCTATACTTGCCCTTGTGGTTTTGA
CTGTTATATCCCTGATTATCCTCATCATGCTGTGGCAGAAAAAGCCCCGGGGCGGCCGCGAGGGCAGAGG
AAGTCTGCTAACATGCGGTGACGTCGAGGAGAATCCTGGCCCACCGGTCGCCACCATGGTGAGCAAGGGC
GAGGAGGATAACATGGCCATCATCAAGGAGTTCATGCGCTTCAAGGTGCACATGGAGGGCTCCGTGAACG
GCCACGAGTTCGAGATCGAGGGCGAGGGCGAGGGCCGCCCCTACGAGGGCACCCAGACCGCCAAGCTGAA
GGTGACCAAGGGTGGCCCCCTGCCCTTCGCCTGGGACATCCTGTCCCCTCAGTTCATGTACGGCTCCAAG
GCCTACGTGAAGCACCCCGCCGACATCCCCGACTACTTGAAGCTGTCCTTCCCCGAGGGCTTCAAGTGGG
AGCGCGTGATGAACTTCGAGGACGGCGGCGTGGTGACCGTGACCCAGGACTCCTCCCTGCAGGACGGCGA
GTTCATCTACAAGGTGAAGCTGCGCGGCACCAACTTCCCCTCCGACGGCCCCGTAATGCAGAAGAAGACC
ATGGGCTGGGAGGCCTCCTCCGAGCGGATGTACCCCGAGGACGGCGCCCTGAAGGGCGAGATCAAGCAGA
GGCTGAAGCTGAAGGACGGCGGCCACTACGACGCTGAGGTCAAGACCACCTACAAGGCCAAGAAGCCCGT
GCAGCTGCCCGGCGCCTACAACGTCAACATCAAGTTGGACATCACCTCCCACAACGAGGACTACACCATC
GTGGAACAGTACGAACGCGCCGAGGGCCGCCACTCCACCGGCGGCATGGACGAGCTGTACAAGTAATCTA
GAAGATCCCGCCCCTCTCCCTCCCCCCCCCCTAACGTTACTGGCCGAAGCCGCTTGGAATAAGGCCGGTG
TGCGTTTGTCTATATGTTATTTTCCACCATATTGCCGTCTTTTGGCAATGTGAGGGCCCGGAAACCTGGC
CCTGTCTTCTTGACGAGCATTCCTAGGGGTCTTTCCCCTCTCGCCAAAGGAATGCAAGGTCTGTTGAATG
TCGTGAAGGAAGCAGTTCCTCTGGAAGCTTCTTGAAGACAAACAACGTCTGTAGCGACCCTTTGCAGGCA
GCGGAACCCCCCACCTGGCGACAGGTGCCTCTGCGGCCAAAAGCCACGTGTATAAGATACACCTGCAAAG
GCGGCACAACCCCAGTGCCACGTTGTGAGTTGGATAGTTGTGGAAAGAGTCAAATGGCTCTCCTCAAGCG
TATTCAACAAGGGGCTGAAGGATGCCCAGAAGGTACCCCATTGTATGGGATCTGATCTGGGGCCTCGGTG
CACATGCTTTACATGTGTTTAGTCGAGGTTAAAAAAACGTCTAGGCCCCCCGAACCACGGGGACGTGGTT
TTCCTTTGAAAAACACGATGATAAGCTTGCCACAACCCACAAGGAGACGACCTTCCATGACCGAGTACAA
GCCCACGGTGCGCCTCGCCACCCGCGACGACGTCCCCCGGGCCGTACGCACCCTCGCCGCCGCGTTCGCC
GACTACCCCGCCACGCGCCACACCGTCGACCCGGACCGCCACATCGAGCGGGTCACCGAGCTGCAAGAAC
TCTTCCTCACGCGCGTCGGGCTCGACATCGGCAAGGTGTGGGTCGCGGACGACGGCGCCGCGGTGGCGGT
CTGGACCACGCCGGAGAGCGTCGAAGCGGGGGCGGTGTTCGCCGAGATCGGCCCGCGCATGGCCGAGTTG
AGCGGTTCCCGGCTGGCCGCGCAGCAACAGATGGAAGGCCTCCTGGCGCCGCACCGGCCCAAGGAGCCCG
CGTGGTTCCTGGCCACCGTCGGCGTCTCGCCCGACCACCAGGGCAAGGGTCTGGGCAGCGCCGTCGTGCT
CCCCGGAGTGGAGGCGGCCGAGCGCGCCGGGGTGCCCGCCTTCCTGGAGACCTCCGCGCCCCGCAACCTC
CCCTTCTACGAGCGGCTCGGCTTCACCGTCACCGCCGACGTCGAGGTGCCCGAAGGACCGCGCACCTGGT
GCATGACCCGCAAGCCCGGTGCCTAGACGCGTCTGGAACAATCAACCTCTGGATTACAAAATTTGTGAAA
GATTGACTGGTATTCTTAACTATGTTGCTCCTTTTACGCTATGTGGATACGCTGCTTTAATGCCTTTGTA
TCATGCTATTGCTTCCCGTATGGCTTTCATTTTCTCCTCCTTGTATAAATCCTGGTTGCTGTCTCTTTAT
GAGGAGTTGTGGCCCGTTGTCAGGCAACGTGGCGTGGTGTGCACTGTGTTTGCTGACGCAACCCCCACTG
GTTGGGGCATTGCCACCACCTGTCAGCTCCTTTCCGGGACTTTCGCTTTCCCCCTCCCTATTGCCACGGC
GGAACTCATCGCCGCCTGCCTTGCCCGCTGCTGGACAGGGGCTCGGCTGTTGGGCACTGACAATTCCGTG
GTGTTGTCGGGGAAGCTGACGTCCTTTCCATGGCTGCTCGCCTGTGTTGCCACCTGGATTCTGCGCGGGA
CGTCCTTCTGCTACGTCCCTTCGGCCCTCAATCCAGCGGACCTTCCTTCCCGCGGCCTGCTGCCGGCTCT
GCGGCCTCTTCCGCGTCTTCGCCTTCGCCCTCAGACGAGTCGGATCTCCCTTTGGGCCGCCTCCCCGCCT
GGAATTAATTCTGCAGTCGAGACCTAGAAAAACATGGAGCAATCACAAGTAGCAATACAGCAGCTACCAA
TGCTGATTGTGCCTGGCTAGAAGCACAAGAGGAGGAGGAGGTGGGTTTTCCAGTCACACCTCAGGTACCT
TTAAGACCAATGACTTACAAGGCAGCTGTAGATCTTAGCCACTTTTTAAAAGAAAAGAGGGGACTGGAAG
GGCTAATTCACTCCCAACGAAGACAAGATATCCTTGATCTGTGGATCTACCACACACAAGGCTACTTCCC
TGATTAGCAGAACTACACACCAGGGCCAGGGGTCAGATATCCACTGACCTTTGGATGGTGCTACAAGCTA
GTACCAGTTGAGCCAGATAAGGTAGAAGAGGCCAATAAAGGAGAGAACACCAGCTTGTTACACCCTGTGA
GCCTGCATGGGATGGATGACCCGGAGAGAGAAGTGTTAGAGTGGAGGTTTGACAGCCGCCTAGCATTTCA
TCACGTGGCCCGAGAGCTGCATCCGGAGTACTTCAAGAACTGCTGATATCGAGCTTGCTACAAGGGACTT
TCCGCTGGGGACTTTCCAGGGAGGCGTGGCCTGGGCGGGACTGGGGAGTGGCGAGCCCTCAGATCCTGCA
TATAAGCAGCTGCTTTTTGCCTGTACTGGGTCTCTCTGGTTAGACCAGATCTGAGCCTGGGAGCTCTCTG
GCTAACTAGGGAACCCACTGCTTAAGCCTCAATAAAGCTTGCCTTGAGTGCTTCAAGTAGTGTGTGCCCG
TCTGTTGTGTGACTCTGGTAACTAGAGATCCCTCAGACCCTTTTAGTCAGTGTGGAAAATCTCTAGCAGT
AGTAGTTCATGTCATCTTATTATTCAGTATTTATAACTTGCAAAGAAATGAATATCAGAGAGTGAGAGGC
CTTGACATTGCTAGCGTTTACCGTCGACCTCTAGCTAGAGCTTGGCGTAATCATGGTCATAGCTGTTTCC
TGTGTGAAATTGTTATCCGCTCACAATTCCACACAACATACGAGCCGGAAGCATAAAGTGTAAAGCCTGG
GGTGCCTAATGAGTGAGCTAACTCACATTAATTGCGTTGCGCTCACTGCCCGCTTTCCAGTCGGGAAACC
TGTCGTGCCAGCTGCATTAATGAATCGGCCAACGCGCGGGGAGAGGCGGTTTGCGTATTGGGCGCTCTTC
CGCTTCCTCGCTCACTGACTCGCTGCGCTCGGTCGTTCGGCTGCGGCGAGCGGTATCAGCTCACTCAAAG
GCGGTAATACGGTTATCCACAGAATCAGGGGATAACGCAGGAAAGAACATGTGAGCAAAAGGCCAGCAAA
AGGCCAGGAACCGTAAAAAGGCCGCGTTGCTGGCGTTTTTCCATAGGCTCCGCCCCCCTGACGAGCATCA
CAAAAATCGACGCTCAAGTCAGAGGTGGCGAAACCCGACAGGACTATAAAGATACCAGGCGTTTCCCCCT
GGAAGCTCCCTCGTGCGCTCTCCTGTTCCGACCCTGCCGCTTACCGGATACCTGTCCGCCTTTCTCCCTT
CGGGAAGCGTGGCGCTTTCTCATAGCTCACGCTGTAGGTATCTCAGTTCGGTGTAGGTCGTTCGCTCCAA
GCTGGGCTGTGTGCACGAACCCCCCGTTCAGCCCGACCGCTGCGCCTTATCCGGTAACTATCGTCTTGAG
TCCAACCCGGTAAGACACGACTTATCGCCACTGGCAGCAGCCACTGGTAACAGGATTAGCAGAGCGAGGT
ATGTAGGCGGTGCTACAGAGTTCTTGAAGTGGTGGCCTAACTACGGCTACACTAGAAGAACAGTATTTGG
TATCTGCGCTCTGCTGAAGCCAGTTACCTTCGGAAAAAGAGTTGGTAGCTCTTGATCCGGCAAACAAACC
ACCGCTGGTAGCGGTGGTTTTTTTGTTTGCAAGCAGCAGATTACGCGCAGAAAAAAAGGATCTCAAGAAG
ATCCTTTGATCTTTTCTACGGGGTCTGACGCTCAGTGGAACGAAAACTCACGTTAAGGGATTTTGGTCAT
GAGATTATCAAAAAGGATCTTCACCTAGATCCTTTTAAATTAAAAATGAAGTTTTAAATCAATCTAAAGT
ATATATGAGTAAACTTGGTCTGACAGTTACCAATGCTTAATCAGTGAGGCACCTATCTCAGCGATCTGTC
TATTTCGTTCATCCATAGTTGCCTGACTCCCCGTCGTGTAGATAACTACGATACGGGAGGGCTTACCATC
TGGCCCCAGTGCTGCAATGATACCGCGAGACCCACGCTCACCGGCTCCAGATTTATCAGCAATAAACCAG
CCAGCCGGAAGGGCCGAGCGCAGAAGTGGTCCTGCAACTTTATCCGCCTCCATCCAGTCTATTAATTGTT
GCCGGGAAGCTAGAGTAAGTAGTTCGCCAGTTAATAGTTTGCGCAACGTTGTTGCCATTGCTACAGGCAT
CGTGGTGTCACGCTCGTCGTTTGGTATGGCTTCATTCAGCTCCGGTTCCCAACGATCAAGGCGAGTTACA
TGATCCCCCATGTTGTGCAAAAAAGCGGTTAGCTCCTTCGGTCCTCCGATCGTTGTCAGAAGTAAGTTGG
CCGCAGTGTTATCACTCATGGTTATGGCAGCACTGCATAATTCTCTTACTGTCATGCCATCCGTAAGATG
CTTTTCTGTGACTGGTGAGTACTCAACCAAGTCATTCTGAGAATAGTGTATGCGGCGACCGAGTTGCTCT
TGCCCGGCGTCAATACGGGATAATACCGCGCCACATAGCAGAACTTTAAAAGTGCTCATCATTGGAAAAC
GTTCTTCGGGGCGAA
